>Addgene plasmid #83089 | TET-pLKO.1 PURO shSMAD4 #1 | addgene partial sequence | sequence record 161301 | hGata4-rev 5'-ATTGTGGATGAATACTGCC-3'
AAGCCAGCTACTTACCATCATAACTGCAGTTATGATGGTAAGTAGCTGGCCCGGTGTCTCTATCACTGAT
AGGGAACTTATAAGTCTCTATCACTGATAGGGATTTCACGTTTATGGTGATTTCCCAGAACACATAGCGA
CATGCAAATATTGCGGCCGCTCGAGGCTAGTCTCGTGATCGATACCGTCGAGATCCGTTCACTAATCGAA
TGGATCTGTCTCTGTCTCTCTCTCCACCTTCTTCTTCTATTCCTTCGGGCCTGTCGGGTCCCCTCGGGGT
TGGGAGGTGGGTCTGAAACGATAATGGTGAATATCCCTGCCTAACTCTATTCACTATAGAAAGTACAGCA
AAAACTATTCTTAAACCTACCAAGCCTCCTACTATCATTATGAATAATTTTATATACCACAGCCAATTTG
TTATGTTAAACCAATTCCACAAACTTGCCCATTTATCTAATTCCAATAATTCTTGTTCATTCTTTTCTTG
CTGGTTTTGCGATTCTTCAATTAAGGAGTGTATTAAGCTTGTGTAATTGTTAATTTCTCTGTCCCACTCC
ATCCAGGTCGTGTGATTCCAAATCTGTTCCAGAGATTTATTACTCCAACTAGCATTCCAAGGCACAGCAG
TGGTGCAAATGAGTTTTCCAGAGCAACCCCAAATCCCCAGGAGCTGTTGATCCTTTAGGTATCTTTCCAC
AGCCAGGATTCTTGCCTGGAGCTGCTTGATGCCCCAGACTGTGAGTTGCAACAGATGCTGTTGCGCCTCA
ATAGCCCTCAGCAA
