[The description below was written by a language model from this plasmid's Addgene catalogue record.]
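Description:
TET-pLKO.1 PURO shSMAD4 #1 is a lentiviral shRNA vector built on the Tet-pLKO-puro backbone for doxycycline/tetracycline-inducible knockdown of human SMAD4. The depositor notes that the hairpin also cross-reacts with mouse Smad4. The plasmid is maintained in bacteria at low copy under ampicillin selection, in a recombination-deficient strain of the kind commonly used to keep lentiviral repeat sequences stable. Transduced mammalian cells are selected with puromycin. The total size is recorded as about 8.8 kb, smaller than the roughly 10.6 kb empty backbone. This fits replacement of a stuffer fragment by the short hairpin oligonucleotide cloned between the AgeI and EcoRI sites, both of which are retained.

The payload is a short hairpin RNA whose targeting sequence was taken from the RNAi Consortium (TRC) library. No feature table is supplied, so the record does not itself list the promoter or regulatory elements. In general, the Tet-pLKO-puro design places the hairpin under a Tet-operator-containing H1 RNA polymerase III promoter and carries a Tet repressor and the puromycin resistance gene on the same vector, making it an all-in-one system. The repressor silences the hairpin until the inducer relieves repression. As a lentiviral transfer plasmid it is packaged into viral particles with helper plasmids and integrates into target cells to give stable lines with conditional knockdown.

The depositor reports potent reduction of SMAD4 expression after repeated lentiviral infection of MDA-MB-231 cells. The associated study concerned GDF11 tumour-suppressor signalling in triple-negative breast cancer.
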