Addgene plasmid #83089: TET-pLKO.1 PURO shSMAD4 #1
Purpose: Lentiviral shRNA vector for inducible knockdown of human SMAD4 (cross reacts with mouse Smad4)
Depositing lab: Kevin Janes. Depositing organization: University of Virginia. Publication: Tumor-Suppressor Inactivation of GDF11 Occurs by Precursor Sequestration in Triple-Negative Breast Cancer. Bajikar SS, Wang CC, Borten MA, Pereira EJ, Atkins KA, Janes KA. Dev Cell. 2017 Nov 20;43(4):418-435.e13. doi: 10.1016/j.devcel.2017.10.027. PubMed 29161592.
Backbone
  Vector backbone: Tet-pLKO-puro
  Backbone manufacturer: Addgene #21915
  Backbone size w/o insert (bp): 10633
  Total vector size (bp): 8816
  Vector type: Mammalian Expression, Lentiviral
  Selectable markers: Puromycin
Growth in bacteria
  Bacterial resistance: Ampicillin, 100 μg/mL
  Growth temperature: 30°C
  Growth strain: NEB Stable
  Copy number: Low Copy
Gene/Insert
  Cloning method: Restriction Enzyme; 5′ cloning site AgeI (not destroyed); 3′ cloning site EcoRI (not destroyed)
  Sequencing primers: 5′ GGCAGGGATATTCACCATTATCGTTTCAGA
Terms and licenses: Academic/Nonprofit Terms; Industry Terms: Not Available to Industry
Depositor comments: The targeting sequence was identified from the TRC (TRCN0000025900). Potently knocks down SMAD4 expression after 3 x 500 uL lentiviral infection in MDA-MB-231 cells.
How to cite: TET-pLKO.1 PURO shSMAD4 #1 was a gift from Kevin Janes (Addgene plasmid # 83089 ; http://n2t.net/addgene:83089 ; RRID:Addgene_83089)
